Addgene plasmid #18588: T4 Lysozyme L133D WT*
Depositing lab: Brian Matthews. Depositing organization: University of Oregon.
Backbone
  Vector backbone: pHS1403
  Backbone size w/o insert (bp): 5000
  Vector type: Bacterial Expression
Growth in bacteria
  Bacterial resistance: Ampicillin, 100 μg/mL
  Growth temperature: 37°C
  Growth strain: DH5alpha
  Copy number: High Copy
Gene/Insert
  Gene/Insert name: T4 Lysozyme (alt name: A133D)
  Species: Bacteriophage T4
  Insert size (bp): 600
  Mutation: L133D WT*
  GenBank ID: NP_049736
  Entrez Gene: e (a.k.a. T4p123)
  Cloning method: Restriction Enzyme; 5′ cloning site BamHI (not destroyed); 3′ cloning site HindIII (not destroyed)
  Sequencing primers: 5′ na; 3′ GGCGTATCACGAGGCCC
Terms and licenses: Academic/Nonprofit Terms; Industry Terms: Not Available to Industry
Depositor comments: The BamHI site is 27 bp from the ATG and the HindIII site is 115 bp from the stop.
How to cite: T4 Lysozyme L133D WT* was a gift from Brian Matthews (Addgene plasmid # 18588 ; http://n2t.net/addgene:18588 ; RRID:Addgene_18588)
