[The description below was written by a language model from this plasmid's Addgene catalogue record.]
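Description:
T4 Lysozyme L133D WT* is a bacterial expression plasmid built on the pHS1403 backbone (about 5 kb without insert) that carries the bacteriophage T4 lysozyme gene (gene e). It is maintained in E. coli as a high-copy plasmid under ampicillin selection. No feature table accompanies the record, so the origin of replication and the promoter driving lysozyme expression are not stated.

The insert is roughly 600 bp and was cloned by restriction digestion between a 5′ BamHI site and a 3′ HindIII site, both of which remain intact, so the fragment can be excised or exchanged. According to the depositor's comments, the BamHI site lies 27 bp from the start codon and the HindIII site 115 bp from the stop codon, meaning the coding sequence is flanked by short stretches of noncoding sequence within the cloned fragment. The encoded protein carries the substitution L133D, replacing leucine 133 with aspartate, in the "WT*" background. In the T4 lysozyme literature WT* usually denotes the cysteine-free pseudo-wild-type protein used as a reference for mutant studies, although the record itself does not define the term. The record also lists "A133D" as an alternative name, which does not match the L133D designation; the discrepancy is not explained. No tags or fusion partners are recorded.

The record gives no explicit purpose, but a point mutant of this kind in a bacterial expression vector is suited to producing recombinant protein for studying how a single residue change affects T4 lysozyme structure, stability or folding.
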