>Addgene plasmid #18588 | T4 Lysozyme L133D WT* | addgene partial sequence | sequence record 24374 | 3primeUP
GCNANGAAAAAGCCCGCTCATTAGGCGGGCTCAGATCTGCTCATGTTTGACAGCTTATCATCGATAAGCT
TCGGCAATAAATTCTTGATATGTTTTCATATGTTTCCTTTAAATATTTTAATTAGTAATTGTCTATTCAA
GTAATTGTGAATATACTATCACAATTCCAAGAGAAAGTAAACAGCTTTATAGATTTTTATACGCGTCCCA
AGTGCCAGTTCTAAACGTTGTAATGACTCGTTTTGCGCGATTAGGTGTTTGATTATACCATCTACTTTTA
GCGTCGTTAACTGCTGCTTCATCCCAGCGTTTTTGTTGAAGCATACGTAAAGAGTTAGTAAATCCTGCCA
CACCGGTTTCTCCCATTTGGAAAACCATATTAATCAATGCAGCGCGACGAACCGCATCAAGAGAATCATA
AACCGGTTTTAATTTAGCATTTCTCAGAATTCCGCGAACAGCAGCATCAACATCCTGATTAAAGAGTTTT
TCAGCCTCATCTTTTGTAATTACACCATTAGTATTACGCCCAATAGCTTTATCTAATTCAGATTTAGCAG
CATTAAGTGATGGACTTTTTGTAAGCAAATGACCGATGCCAATAGTGTAATAGCCTTCTGTGTCTTTATA
GATTTTAAGTCTAAGACCTTCATCTATACGTAACATTTCAAATATATTCATAATACCTCCTAAGCATCGA
TGGATCCTGTTTCCTGTGTGAAATTGTTATCCGCTCACAATTCCACACATTATACGAGCCGATGATTAAT
TGTCACCAG
